>Addgene plasmid #199351 | pTS98 pHAGE2 CMVtetO2 TagBFP-P2A-ALFA-22xGS-MCS | addgene full sequence | sequence record 389897 | Addgene NGS Result
AGTAGTTGGAAGGGCTAATTCACTCCCAAAGAAGACAAGATATCCTTGATCTGTGGATCTACCACACACA
AGGCTACTTCCCTGATTAGCAGAACTACACACCAGGGCCAGGGGTCAGATATCCACTGACCTTTGGATGG
TGCTACAAGCTAGTACCAGTTGAGCCAGATAAGGTAGAAGAGGCCAATAAAGGAGAGAACACCAGCTTGT
TACACCCTGTGAGCCTGCATGGGATGGATGACCCGGAGAGAGAAGTGTTAGAGTGGAGGTTTGACAGCCG
CCTAGCATTTCATCACGTGGCCCGAGAGCTGCATCCGGAGTACTTCAAGAACTGCTGATATCGAGCTTGC
TACAAGGGACTTTCCGCTGGGGACTTTCCAGGGAGGCGTGGCCTGGGCGGGACTGGGGAGTGGCGAGCCC
TCAGATCCTGCATATAAGCAGCTGCTTTTTGCCTGTACTGGGTCTCTCTGGTTAGACCAGATCTGAGCCT
GGGAGCTCTCTGGCTAACTAGGGAACCCACTGCTTAAGCCTCAATAAAGCTTGCCTTGAGTGCTTCAAGT
AGTGTGTGCCCGTCTGTTGTGTGACTCTGGTAACTAGAGATCCCTCAGACCCTTTTAGTCAGTGTGGAAA
ATCTCTAGCAGTGGCGCCCGAACAGGGACTTGAAAGCGAAAGGGAAACCAGAGGAGCTCTCTCGACGCAG
GACTCGGCTTGCTGAAGCGCGCACGGCAAGAGGCGAGGGGCGGCGACTGGTGAGTACGCCAAAAATTTTG
ACTAGCGGAGGCTAGAAGGAGAGAGATGGGTGCGAGAGCGTCAGTATTAAGCGGGGGAGAATTAGATCGC
GATGGGAAAAAATTCGGTTAAGGCCAGGGGGAAAGAAAAAATATAAATTAAAACATATAGTATGGGCAAG
CAGGGAGCTAGAACGATTCGCAGTTAATCCTGGCCTGTTAGAAACATCAGAAGGCTGTAGACAAATACTG
GGACAGCTACAACCATCCCTTCAGACAGGATCAGAAGAACTTAGATCATTATATAATACAGTAGCAACCC
TCTATTGTGTGCATCAAAGGATAGAGATAAAAGACACCAAGGAAGCTTTAGACAAGATAGAGGAAGAGCA
AAACAAAAGTAAGACCACCGCACAGCAAGCGGCCGGCCGCTGATCTTCAGACCTGGAGGAGGAGATATGA
GGGACAATTGGAGAAGTGAATTATATAAATATAAAGTAGTAAAAATTGAACCATTAGGAGTAGCACCCAC
CAAGGCAAAGAGAAGAGTGGTGCAGAGAGAAAAAAGAGCAGTGGGAATAGGAGCTTTGTTCCTTGGGTTC
TTGGGAGCAGCAGGAAGCACTATGGGCGCAGCGTCAATGACGCTGACGGTACAGGCCAGACAATTATTGT
CTGGTATAGTGCAGCAGCAGAACAATTTGCTGAGGGCTATTGAGGCGCAACAGCATCTGTTGCAACTCAC
AGTCTGGGGCATCAAGCAGCTCCAGGCAAGAATCCTGGCTGTGGAAAGATACCTAAAGGATCAACAGCTC
CTGGGGATTTGGGGTTGCTCTGGAAAACTCATTTGCACCACTGCTGTGCCTTGGAATGCTAGTTGGAGTA
ATAAATCTCTGGAACAGATTTGGAATCACACGACCTGGATGGAGTGGGACAGAGAAATTAACAATTACAC
AAGCTTAATACACTCCTTAATTGAAGAATCGCAAAACCAGCAAGAAAAGAATGAACAAGAATTATTGGAA
TTAGATAAATGGGCAAGTTTGTGGAATTGGTTTAACATAACAAATTGGCTGTGGTATATAAAATTATTCA
TAATGATAGTAGGAGGCTTGGTAGGTTTAAGAATAGTTTTTGCTGTACTTTCTATAGTGAATAGAGTTAG
GCAGGGATATTCACCATTATCGTTTCAGACCCACCTCCCAACCCCGAGGGGACCCGACAGGCCCGAAGGA
ATAGAAGAAGAAGGTGGAGAGAGAGACAGAGACAGATCCATTCGATTAGTGAACGGATCTCGACGGTATC
GCCGAATTCACAAATGGCAGTATTCATCCACAATTTTAAAAGAAAAGGGGGGATTGGGGGGTACAGTGCA
GGGGAAAGAATAGTAGACATAATAGCAACAGACATACAAACTAAAGAATTACAAAAACAAATTACAAAAA
TTCAAAATTTTCGGGTTTATTACAGGGACAGCAGAGATCCAGTTTGGACGCGTTGACATTGATTATTGAC
TAGTTATTAATAGTAATCAATTACGGGGTCATTAGTTCATAGCCCATATATGGAGTTCCGCGTTACATAA
CTTACGGTAAATGGCCCGCCTGGCTGACCGCCCAACGACCCCCGCCCATTGACGTCAATAATGACGTATG
TTCCCATAGTAACGCCAATAGGGACTTTCCATTGACGTCAATGGGTGGAGTATTTACGGTAAACTGCCCA
CTTGGCAGTACATCAAGTGTATCATATGCCAAGTACGCCCCCTATTGACGTCAATGACGGTAAATGGCCC
GCCTGGCATTATGCCCAGTACATGACCTTATGGGACTTTCCTACTTGGCAGTACATCTACGTATTAGTCA
TCGCTATTACCATGGTGATGCGGTTTTGGCAGTACATCAATGGGCGTGGATAGCGGTTTGACTCACGGGG
ATTTCCAAGTCTCCACCCCATTGACGTCAATGGGAGTTTGTTTTGGCACCAAAATCAACGGGACTTTCCA
AAATGTCGTAACAACTCCGCCCCATTGACGCAAATGGGCGGTAGGCGTGTACGGTGGGAGGTCTATATAA
GCAGAGCTCTCCCTATCAGTGATAGAGATCTCCCTATCAGTGATAGAGATCGTCGACGAGCTCGTTTAGT
GAACCGTCAGATCGCCTGGAGACGCCATCCACGCTGTTTTGACCTCCATAGAAGACACCGGGACCGATCC
AGCCTCCGGCTAGAGCGGCCGCCATGGGTATGAGCGAGCTGATTAAGGAGAACATGCACATGAAGCTGTA
CATGGAGGGCACCGTGGACAACCATCACTTCAAGTGCACATCCGAGGGCGAAGGCAAGCCCTACGAGGGC
ACCCAGACCATGAGAATCAAGGTGGTCGAGGGCGGCCCTCTCCCCTTCGCCTTCGACATCCTGGCTACTA
GCTTCCTCTACGGCAGCAAGACCTTCATCAACCACACCCAGGGCATCCCCGACTTCTTCAAGCAGTCCTT
CCCTGAGGGCTTCACATGGGAGAGAGTCACCACATACGAAGACGGGGGCGTGCTGACCGCTACCCAGGAC
ACCAGCCTCCAGGACGGCTGCCTCATCTACAACGTCAAGATCAGAGGGGTGAACTTCACATCCAACGGCC
CTGTGATGCAGAAGAAAACACTCGGCTGGGAGGCCTTCACCGAGACGCTGTACCCCGCTGACGGCGGCCT
GGAAGGCAGAAACGACATGGCCCTGAAGCTCGTGGGCGGGAGCCATCTGATCGCAAACATCAAGACCACA
TATAGATCCAAGAAACCCGCTAAGAACCTCAAGATGCCTGGCGTCTACTATGTGGACTACAGACTGGAAA
GAATCAAGGAGGCCAACAACGAGACCTACGTCGAGCAGCACGAGGTGGCAGTGGCCAGATACTGCGACCT
CCCTAGCAAACTGGGGCACAAGCTTAATACTGGTACCGGAGGAAGCGGAGCTACTAACTTCAGCCTGCTG
AAGCAGGCTGGAGACGTGGAGGAGAACCCTGGACCTGGAGCTGCTGCAGCGCCATCTCGCCTGGAAGAGG
AACTGCGTCGTCGCCTGACCGAACCAGGATCTGGCAGTGGATCAGGATCTGGTAGTGGTTCTGGTAGCGG
ATCTGGAAGTGGCAGTTCTAGTGGATCCGGTTCTGCTAGCGGTTCAGGTTCTACCGGTGGATCATCTAGA
TAACTCGAGTAATCAACCTCTGGATTACAAAATTTGTGAAAGATTGACTGGTATTCTTAACTATGTTGCT
CCTTTTACGCTATGTGGATACGCTGCTTTAATGCCTTTGTATCATGCTATTGCTTCCCGTATGGCTTTCA
TTTTCTCCTCCTTGTATAAATCCTGGTTGCTGTCTCTTTATGAGGAGTTGTGGCCCGTTGTCAGGCAACG
TGGCGTGGTGTGCACTGTGTTTGCTGACGCAACCCCCACTGGTTGGGGCATTGCCACCACCTGTCAGCTC
CTTTCCGGGACTTTCGCTTTCCCCCTCCCTATTGCCACGGCGGAACTCATCGCCGCCTGCCTTGCCCGCT
GCTGGACAGGGGCTCGGCTGTTGGGCACTGACAATTCCGTGGTGTTGTTGGGGAAATCATCGTCCTTTCC
TTGGCTGCTCGCCTGTGTTGCCACCTGGATTCTGCGCGGGACGTCCTTCTGCTACGTCCCTTCGGCCCTC
AATCCAGCGGACCTTCCTTCCCGCGGCCTGCTGCCGGCTCTGCGGCCTCTTCCGCGTCTTCGCCTTCGCC
CTCAGACGAGTCGGATCTCCCTTTGGGCCGCCTCCCCGCCTGGTACCTTTAAGACCAATGACTTACAAGG
CAGCTGTAGATCTTAGCCACTTTTTAAAAGAAAAGGGGGGACTGGAAGGGCTAATTCACTCCCAACGAAG
ACAAGATCACCTGCAGGACAGGCGCGCCCTGCTTTTTGCTTGTACTGGGTCTCTCTGGTTAGACCAGATC
TGAGCCTGGGAGCTCTCTGGCTAACTAGGGAACCCACTGCTTAAGCCTCAATAAAGCTTGCCTTGAGTGC
TTCAAGTAGTGTGTGCCCGTCTGTTGTGTGACTCTGGTAACTAGAGATCCCTCAGACCCTTTTAGTCAGT
GTGGAAAATCTCTAGCACCCGGGCGATTAAGGAAAGGGCTAGATCATTCTTGAAGACGAAAGGGCCTCGT
GATACGCCTATTTTTATAGGTTAATGTCATGATAATAATGGTTTCTTAGACGTCAGGTGGCACTTTTCGG
GGAAATGTGCGCGGAACCCCTATTTGTTTATTTTTCTAAATACATTCAAATATGTATCCGCTCATGAGAC
AATAACCCTGATAAATGCTTCAATAATATTGAAAAAGGAAGAGTATGAGTATTCAACATTTCCGTGTCGC
CCTTATTCCCTTTTTTGCGGCATTTTGCCTTCCTGTTTTTGCTCACCCAGAAACGCTGGTGAAAGTAAAA
GATGCTGAAGATCAGTTGGGTGCACGAGTGGGTTACATCGAACTGGATCTCAACAGCGGTAAGATCCTTG
AGAGTTTTCGCCCCGAAGAACGTTTTCCAATGATGAGCACTTTTAAAGTTCTGCTATGTGGCGCGGTATT
ATCCCGTGTTGACGCCGGGCAAGAGCAACTCGGTCGCCGCATACACTATTCTCAGAATGACTTGGTTGAG
TACTCACCAGTCACAGAAAAGCATCTTACGGATGGCATGACAGTAAGAGAATTATGCAGTGCTGCCATAA
CCATGAGTGATAACACTGCGGCCAACTTACTTCTGACAACGATCGGAGGACCGAAGGAGCTAACCGCTTT
TTTGCACAACATGGGGGATCATGTAACTCGCCTTGATCGTTGGGAACCGGAGCTGAATGAAGCCATACCA
AACGACGAGCGTGACACCACGATGCCTGTAGCAATGGCAACAACGTTGCGCAAACTATTAACTGGCGAAC
TACTTACTCTAGCTTCCCGGCAACAATTAATAGACTGGATGGAGGCGGATAAAGTTGCAGGACCACTTCT
GCGCTCGGCCCTTCCGGCTGGCTGGTTTATTGCTGATAAATCTGGAGCCGGTGAGCGTGGGTCTCGCGGT
ATCATTGCAGCACTGGGGCCAGATGGTAAGCCCTCCCGTATCGTAGTTATCTACACGACGGGGAGTCAGG
CAACTATGGATGAACGAAATAGACAGATCGCTGAGATAGGTGCCTCACTGATTAAGCATTGGTAACTGTC
AGACCAAGTTTACTCATATATACTTTAGATTGATTTAAAACTTCATTTTTAATTTAAAAGGATCTAGGTG
AAGATCCTTTTTGATAATCTCATGACCAAAATCCCTTAACGTGAGTTTTCGTTCCACTGAGCGTCAGACC
CCGTAGAAAAGATCAAAGGATCTTCTTGAGATCCTTTTTTTCTGCGCGTAATCTGCTGCTTGCAAACAAA
AAAACCACCGCTACCAGCGGTGGTTTGTTTGCCGGATCAAGAGCTACCAACTCTTTTTCCGAAGGTAACT
GGCTTCAGCAGAGCGCAGATACCAAATACTGTTCTTCTAGTGTAGCCGTAGTTAGGCCACCACTTCAAGA
ACTCTGTAGCACCGCCTACATACCTCGCTCTGCTAATCCTGTTACCAGTGGCTGCTGCCAGTGGCGATAA
GTCGTGTCTTACCGGGTTGGACTCAAGACGATAGTTACCGGATAAGGCGCAGCGGTCGGGCTGAACGGGG
GGTTCGTGCACACAGCCCAGCTTGGAGCGAACGACCTACACCGAACTGAGATACCTACAGCGTGAGCTAT
GAGAAAGCGCCACGCTTCCCGAAGGGAGAAAGGCGGACAGGTATCCGGTAAGCGGCAGGGTCGGAACAGG
AGAGCGCACGAGGGAGCTTCCAGGGGGAAACGCCTGGTATCTTTATAGTCCTGTCGGGTTTCGCCACCTC
TGACTTGAGCGTCGATTTTTGTGATGCTCGTCAGGGGGGCGGAGCCTATGGAAAAACGCCAGCAACGCGG
CCTTTTTACGGTTCCTGGCCTTTTGCTGGCCTTTTGCTCACATGTTCTTTCCTGCGTTATCCCCTGATTC
TGTGGATAACCGTATTACCGCCTTTGAGTGAGCTGATACCGCTCGCCGCAGCCGAACGACCGAGCGCAGC
GAGTCAGTGAGCGAGGAAGCGGAAGAGCGCCCAATACGCAAACCGCCTCTCCCCGCGCGTTGGCCGATTC
ATTAATGCAGCAAGCTCATGGCTGACTAATTTTTTTTATTTATGCAGAGGCCGAGGCCGCCTCGGCCTCT
GAGCTATTCCAGAAGTAGTGAGGAGGCTTTTTTGGAGGCCTAGGCTTTTGCAAAAAGCTCCCCGTGGCAC
GACAGGTTTCCCGACTGGAAAGCGGGCAGTGAGCGCAACGCAATTAATGTGAGTTAGCTCACTCATTAGG
CACCCCAGGCTTTACACTTTATGCTTCCGGCTCGTATGTTGTGTGGAATTGTGAGCGGATAACAATTTCA
CACAGGAAACAGCTATGACATGATTACGAATTTCACAAATAAAGCATTTTTTTCACTGCATTCTAGTTGT
GGTTTGTCCAAACTCATCAATGTATCTTATCATGTCTGGATCAACTGGATAACTCAAGCTAACCAAAATC
ATCCCAAACTTCCCACCCCATACCCTATTACCACTGCCAATTACCTGTGGTTTCATTTACTCTAAACCTG
TGATTCCTCTGAATTATTTTCATTTTAAAGAAATTGTATTTGTTAAATATGTACTACAAACTT
Features (pLannotate 1.2.2; 26 found; start..end, strand, type, name):
      6..335     +  CDS            nef (fragment): NEF_HV1BR - Experimental evidence at protein level: Swiss-Prot protein existence level 1. Extracellular Nef protein targets CD4(+) T-lymphocytes for apoptosis by interacting with CXCR4 surface receptors (PubMed:14990729). From Human immunodeficiency virus type 1 group M subtype B (isolate BRU/LAI) (HIV-1).
    383..640     +  LTR            5' LTR (truncated): truncated 5' long terminal repeat (LTR) from HIV-1
    687..812     +  misc_feature   HIV-1 Ψ: packaging signal of human immunodeficiency virus type 1
    796..1134    +  CDS            HIV-1 gag (fragment): gag protein from human immunodeficiency virus 1; gag
   1309..1542    +  misc_feature   RRE: The Rev response element (RRE) of HIV-1 allows for Rev-dependent mRNA export from the nucleus to the cytoplasm.
   1919..2019    +  CDS            Rev (fragment): human immunodeficiency virus 1 (HIV-1) Rev protein; rev; enhances nuclear export of unspliced and incompletely spliced viral mRNAs
   2064..2181    +  misc_feature   cPPT/CTS: central polypurine tract and central termination sequence of HIV-1
   2225..2604    +  enhancer       CMV enhancer: human cytomegalovirus immediate early enhancer
   2605..2808    +  promoter       CMV promoter: human cytomegalovirus (CMV) immediate early promoter
   2810..2829    +  promoter       PLtetO-1 promoter (fragment): modified phage lambda PL promoter with tet operator sites (Lutz and Bujard, 1997)
   2831..2850    +  promoter       PLtetO-1 promoter (fragment): modified phage lambda PL promoter with tet operator sites (Lutz and Bujard, 1997)
   2858..2891    +  promoter       TRE3GV promoter (fragment): 3rd-generation Tet-responsive promoter that can be activated by binding of Tet-On® 3G, optimized for retroviral and lentiviral vectors
   2970..3668    +  CDS            TagBFP: TagBFP is a basic (constitutively fluorescent) blue fluorescent protein published in 2008, derived from Entacmaea quadricolor. It is reported to be a very rapidly-maturing monomer with very low acid sensitivity.
   3931..4519    +  misc_feature   WPRE: woodchuck hepatitis virus posttranscriptional regulatory element
   4514..4624    +  CDS            nef (fragment): NEF_SIVS4 - Experimental evidence at protein level: Swiss-Prot protein existence level 1. Interferes with TCR signaling from the cell membrane. Interacts with CD247/TCRZ (TCR zeta chain) and exert potent down- regulation of cell surface TCR/CD3 complexes. From Simian immunodeficiency virus (isolate F236/smH4) (SIV-sm) (Simian immunodeficiency virus sooty mangabey monkey).
   4667..4847    +  LTR            5' LTR (truncated): truncated 5' long terminal repeat (LTR) from HIV-1
   4980..5084    +  promoter       AmpR promoter: bla
   5085..5945    +  CDS            AmpR: β-lactamase; bla; confers resistance to ampicillin, carbenicillin, and related antibiotics
   6116..6704    +  rep_origin     ori: high-copy-number ColE1/pMB1/pBR322/pUC origin of replication
   6887..6941    +  CDS            lacI (fragment): lac repressor; lacI; The lac repressor binds to the lac operator to inhibit transcription in E. coli. This inhibition can be relieved by adding lactose or isopropyl-β-D-thiogalactopyranoside (IPTG).
   6947..7040    +  rep_origin     SV40 ori (fragment): SV40 origin of replication
   7065..7102    +  CDS            lacI (fragment): lac repressor; lacI; The lac repressor binds to the lac operator to inhibit transcription in E. coli. This inhibition can be relieved by adding lactose or isopropyl-β-D-thiogalactopyranoside (IPTG).
   7115..7136    +  protein_bind   CAP binding site: CAP binding activates transcription in the presence of cAMP. E. coli catabolite activator protein
   7151..7181    +  promoter       lac promoter: promoter for the E. coli lac operon
   7189..7205    +  protein_bind   lac operator: The lac repressor binds to the lac operator to inhibit transcription in E. coli. This inhibition can be relieved by adding lactose or isopropyl-β-D-thiogalactopyranoside (IPTG). lac repressor encoded by lacI
   7239..7322    +  polyA_signal   SV40 poly(A) signal (fragment): SV40 polyadenylation signal
