[The description below was written by a language model from this plasmid's Addgene catalogue record and pLannotate feature annotations shown in this document.]
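Description:
pTS98 pHAGE2 CMVtetO2 TagBFP-P2A-ALFA-22xGS-MCS is an empty lentiviral transfer plasmid of 7,483 bp built on the pHAGE2 backbone, designed for doxycycline-inducible expression of an ALFA-tagged protein in mammalian cells. It is maintained in E. coli through a high-copy ColE1/pUC-type origin and selected with ampicillin via the β-lactamase gene. The recorded recombination-tolerant growth strain is a typical choice for plasmids carrying repeated LTR sequences. The HIV-1-derived elements needed for packaging and transduction are annotated: LTR sequences flanking the cassette, the Ψ packaging signal with an adjoining gag fragment, the Rev response element for Rev-dependent nuclear export of the genomic RNA, and the cPPT/CTS. Short nef, rev, lacI, lac promoter and SV40 fragments are backbone remnants rather than functional payload.

The expression cassette is driven by the CMV enhancer and promoter, followed by two tet operator sites (annotated as small tetO-containing promoter fragments). This CMV-tetO2 arrangement is normally repressed by Tet repressor and relieved by doxycycline, so it presumably requires a TetR-expressing host line, although the record does not name one. Downstream lies TagBFP, followed according to the plasmid name by a P2A ribosome-skipping peptide, the ALFA epitope tag, a 22-residue-repeat glycine-serine linker and a multiple cloning site. These small elements are not individually annotated in the feature table. A gene cloned into the MCS is therefore produced as an N-terminally ALFA-tagged protein, with free TagBFP made from the same transcript reporting transduction and induction. A WPRE follows to enhance transcript expression. The associated work concerns nanobody-based purification of human protein complexes, for which the ALFA tag serves as the affinity handle.
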