Addgene plasmid #199351: pTS98 pHAGE2 CMVtetO2 TagBFP-P2A-ALFA-22xGS-MCS
Purpose: (Empty Backbone) Lentiviral transfer plasmid for doxycycline inducible expression of a N-terminally BFP-P2A-ALFA-tagged protein in mammalian cells.
Depositing lab: Rebecca Voorhees. Depositing organization: California Institute of Technology. Publication: A nanobody-based strategy for rapid and scalable purification of human protein complexes. Stevens TA, Tomaleri GP, Hazu M, Wei S, Nguyen VN, DeKalb C, Voorhees RM, Pleiner T. Nat Protoc. 2024 Jan;19(1):127-158. doi: 10.1038/s41596-023-00904-w. Epub 2023 Nov 16. PubMed 37974029.
Backbone
  Vector backbone: pHAGE2
  Backbone size (bp): 7483
  Vector type: Mammalian Expression, Lentiviral
  Tag / fusion protein: TagBFP-P2A-ALFA (N terminal on insert)
Growth in bacteria
  Bacterial resistance: Ampicillin, 100 μg/mL
  Growth temperature: 37°C
  Growth strain: NEB Stable
  Copy number: High Copy
Gene/Insert
  Gene/Insert name: None
  Mutation: WT
  Tag / fusion protein: TagBFP-P2A-ALFA (N terminal on insert)
Terms and licenses: Academic/Nonprofit Terms; Industry Terms: Not Available to Industry
Depositor comments: Please visit https://www.biorxiv.org/content/10.1101/2023.03.09.531980v1 for bioRxiv preprint.
How to cite: pTS98 pHAGE2 CMVtetO2 TagBFP-P2A-ALFA-22xGS-MCS was a gift from Rebecca Voorhees (Addgene plasmid # 199351 ; http://n2t.net/addgene:199351 ; RRID:Addgene_199351)
